>Addgene plasmid #66690 | Fuc-T2A-cre | addgene partial sequence | sequence record 116011 | Mombaerts mRFPup 5'-GTGGCCGTTCACGGAGCCCTCCATG-3'
ATGATGGCCATGTTATCCTCCTCGCCCTTGCTCACCATGGTGGCGGGATCCTCTAGAGTCGACCTGCAGC
CCAAGCTTCGTCTAACAAAAAAGCCAAAAACGGCCAGAATTTAGCGGACAATTTACTAGTCTAACACTGA
AAATTACATATTGACCCAAATGATTACATTTCAAAAGGTGCCTAAAAAACTTCACAAAACACACTCGCCA
ACCCCGAGCGCATAGTTCAAAACCGGAGCTTCAGCTACTTAAGAAGATAGGTACATAAAACCGACCAAAG
AAACTGACGCCTCACTTATCCCTCCCCTCACCAGAGGTCCGGCGCCTGTCGATTCAGGAGAGCCTACCCT
AGGCCCGAACCCTGCGTCCTGCGACGGAGAAAAGCCTACCGCACACCTACCGGCAGGTGGCCCCACCCTG
CATTATAAGCCAACAGAACGGGTGACGTCACGACACGACGAGGGCGCGCGCTCCCAAAGGTACGGGTGCA
CTGCCCAACGGCACCGCCATAACTGCCGCCCCCGCAACAGACGACAAACCGAGTTCTCCAGTCAGTGACA
AACTTCACGTCAGGGTCCCCAGATGGTGCCCCAGCCCATCTCACCCGAATAAGAGCTTTCCCGCATTAGC
GAAGGCCTCAAGACCTTGGGTTCTTGCCGCCCACCATGCCCCCCACCTTGTTTCAACGACCTCACAGCCC
GCCTCACAAGCGTCTTCCATTCAAGACTCGGGAACAGCCGCCATTTTGCTGCGCTCCCCCCAACCCCCAG
TTCAGGGCAACCTT
