>Addgene plasmid #66690 | Fuc-T2A-cre | addgene partial sequence | sequence record 116874 | mCherry-F 5'-ccccgtaatgcagaagaaga-3'
GAGCGGATGTACCCCGATGACGGCGCCCTGAAGGGCGAGATCAAGCAGAGGCTGAAGCTGAAGGACGGCG
GCCACTACGACGCTGAGGTCAAGACCACCTACAAGGCCAAGAAGCCCGTGCAGCTGCCCGGCGCCTACAA
CGTCAACATCAAGTTGGACATCACCTCCCACAACGAGGACTACACCATCGTGGAACAGTACGAACGCGCC
GAGGGCCGCCACTCCACCGGCGGCATGGACGAGCTGTACAAGGAGGGCAGAGGAAGTCTTCTAACATGCG
GTGACGTGGAGGAGAATCCCGGCCCTAGTACATCCAATTTACTGACCGTACACCAAAATTTGCCTGCATT
ACCGGTCGATGCAACGAGTGATGAGGTTCGCAAGAACCTGATGGACATGTTCAGGGATCGCCAGGCGTTT
TCTGAGCATACCTGGAAAATGCTTCTGTCCGTTTGCCGGTCGTGGGCGGCATGGTGCAAGTTGAATAACC
GGAAATGCTTTCCCGCAGAACCTGAAGATGTTCGCGATTATCTTCTATATCTTCAGGCGCGCGGTCTGGC
AGTAAAAACTATCCAGCAACATTTGGGCCAGCTAAACATGCTTCATCGTCGGTCCGGGCTGCCACGACCA
AGTGACAGCAATGCTGTTTCACTGGTTATGCGGCGGATCCGAAAAGAAAACGTTGATGCCGGTGAACGTG
CAAAACAGGCTCTA
