[The description below was written by a language model from this plasmid's Addgene catalogue record.]
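Description:
Fuc-T2A-cre is a lentiviral transfer plasmid built on the FUGW backbone and carrying an mCherry-T2A-Cre insert. It is propagated in bacteria under ampicillin selection; the record lists a recombination-deficient strain as the growth host, which is usual for lentiviral plasmids because their repeated long terminal repeat sequences are prone to rearrangement. The copy number is recorded as unknown, and no feature table is supplied, so the origin of replication, the LTRs, the packaging signal and any post-transcriptional elements are not itemised. The promoter driving the insert is likewise not stated in the record; the parental FUGW vector is generally known to use a human ubiquitin C promoter to express GFP, and the naming suggests that the GFP has been replaced by the mCherry cassette, but this should be confirmed against the sequence.

The payload is a single open reading frame in which the red fluorescent protein mCherry is joined to Cre recombinase by a T2A peptide. The 2A element causes ribosomal skipping during translation, so one transcript yields two separate proteins in roughly equal amounts: mCherry marks transduced cells, and Cre acts on loxP sites. Fluorescence therefore serves as a direct reporter of which cells have received the recombinase.

The stated purpose is to recombine floxed alleles in any cell. After packaging into lentiviral particles, the construct can be delivered to dividing or non-dividing cells to delete or rearrange loxP-flanked sequences, with red fluorescence identifying the recombined population. The associated publication concerns Pten knock-out in newborn neurons, consistent with use for sparse, labelled conditional gene deletion in the nervous system.
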