Addgene plasmid #66690: Fuc-T2A-cre
Purpose: Recombine floxed alleles in any cell
Depositing lab: Bryan Luikart. Depositing organization: Dartmouth College and Medical School. Publication: Hyperactivity of newborn Pten knock-out neurons results from increased excitatory synaptic drive. Williams MR, DeSpenza T Jr, Li M, Gulledge AT, Luikart BW. J Neurosci. 2015 Jan 21;35(3):943-59. doi: 10.1523/JNEUROSCI.3144-14.2015. PubMed 25609613.
Backbone
  Vector backbone: FUGW
  Vector type: Lentiviral
Growth in bacteria
  Bacterial resistance: Ampicillin, 100 μg/mL
  Growth temperature: 37°C
  Growth strain: Stbl3
  Copy number: Unknown
Gene/Insert
  Gene/Insert name: mCherry-T2A-Cre
Terms and licenses: Academic/Nonprofit Terms; Industry Terms: Not Available to Industry
How to cite: Fuc-T2A-cre was a gift from Bryan Luikart (Addgene plasmid # 66690 ; http://n2t.net/addgene:66690 ; RRID:Addgene_66690)
